>Addgene plasmid #157337 | pD649-HAsp-SIGLEC7-COMP5AP-AviTag-9xHis | addgene full sequence | sequence record 401001 | Addgene NGS Result
GGCATTGATTATTGACTAGTTATTAATAGTAATCAATTACGGGGTCATTAGTTCATAGCCCATATATGGA
GTTCCGCGTTACATAACTTACGGTAAATGGCCCGCCTGGCTGACCGCCCAACGACCCCCGCCCATTGACG
TCAATAATGACGTATGTTCCCATAGTAACGCCAATAGGGACTTTCCATTGACGTCAATGGGTGGAGTATT
TACGGTAAACTGCCCACTTGGCAGTACATCAAGTGTATCATATGCCAAGTACGCCCCCTATTGACGTCAA
TGACGGTAAATGGCCCGCCTGGCATTATGCCCAGTACATGACCTTATGGGACTTTCCTACTTGGCAGTAC
ATCTACGTATTAGTCATCGCTATTACCATGGTGATGCGGTTTTGGCAGTACATCAATGGGCGTGGATAGC
GGTTTGACTCACGGGGATTTCCAAGTCTCCACCCCATTGACGTCAATGGGAGTTTGTTTTGGCACCAAAA
TCAACGGGACTTTCCAAAATGTCGTAACAACTCCGCCCCATTGACGCAAATGGGCGGTAGGCGTGTACGG
TGGGAGGTCTATATAAGCAGAGCTCGTTTAGTGAACCGTCAGATCGCCTGGAGACGCCATCCACGCTGTT
TTGACCTCCATAGAAGACACCGGGACCGATCCAGCCTCCGCGGCCGGGAACGGTGCATTGGAACGCGGAT
TCCCCGTGCCAAGAGTGACGTAAGTACCGCCTATAGAGTCTATAGGCCCACCCCCTTGGCTTCGTTAGAA
CGCGGCTACAATTAATACATAACCTTATGTATCATACACATACGATTTAGGTGACACTATAGAATAACAT
CCACTTTGCCTTTCTCTCCACAGGTGTCCACTCCCAGGTCCAACTGCACCTCGGTTCTATCGAAAACGCG
CCTGCTAGCGCCACCATGAAGACCATCATTGCCCTGAGCTACATCTTCTGCCTGGTGTTCGCTGCGGCCG
CCCAGAAGTCCAACAGAAAGGACTACAGCCTGACCATGCAGAGCAGCGTGACCGTGCAAGAGGGGATGTG
CGTTCACGTCCGGTGCAGCTTTAGCTACCCTGTGGATAGCCAGACCGACAGCGATCCTGTGCACGGCTAT
TGGTTCAGAGCCGGCAACGACATCTCTTGGAAAGCCCCTGTGGCCACCAACAATCCTGCCTGGGCTGTGC
AAGAAGAGACACGGGACAGATTCCATCTGCTGGGCGACCCTCAGACCAAGAACTGTACCCTGAGCATCCG
GGACGCCAGAATGTCTGATGCCGGCAGATACTTCTTCCGGATGGAAAAGGGCAACATCAAGTGGAACTAT
AAGTACGACCAGCTGAGCGTGAACGTGACAGCCCTGACACACAGACCCAACATTCTGATCCCCGGCACAC
TGGAAAGCGGCTGCTTCCAGAATCTGACCTGTTCTGTGCCTTGGGCCTGTGAACAGGGCACCCCTCCTAT
GATCAGCTGGATGGGCACATCCGTGTCTCCACTGCACCCTAGCACCACCAGATCTAGCGTGCTGACACTG
ATCCCTCAGCCTCAGCACCACGGAACAAGCCTGACCTGTCAAGTTACACTGCCTGGCGCTGGCGTGACCA
CCAACAGAACAATCCAGCTCAACGTGTCCTATCCTCCTCAGAACCTGACCGTGACAGTGTTCCAAGGCGA
GGGAACAGCCTCTACAGCCCTGGGCAATAGCAGCAGCCTGTCTGTGCTGGAAGGCCAGTCTCTGAGACTC
GTGTGCGCCGTGGATAGCAATCCTCCTGCCAGACTGAGCTGGACATGGCGGAGTCTGACACTGTACCCCA
GCCAGCCTTCTAACCCTCTGGTGCTGGAACTGCAGGTCCACCTGGGAGATGAGGGCGAGTTTACCTGCAG
AGCCCAGAATAGCCTGGGCTCTCAGCACGTGTCCCTGAACCTGAGCCTGCAGCAAGAGTACACAGGCAAG
ATGAGGCCTGTGTCCGGCGTGTTGCTTGGCGCGCCGGAAGATCAAGTTGATCCAAGATTGATTGATGGCA
AGGGCGGATCTCTGGAGGTGCTGTTCCAGGGACCAGGCGGAAGCGGCAATCCCGGCGGCGATCTGGCCCC
CCAGATGCTGCGCGAGCTGCAGGAGACCAATGCCGCCCTGCAGGACGTGCGCGAGCTGCTGCGCCACCGC
GTGAAGGAGATCACCTTCCTGAAGAACACCGTGATGGAGTGCGACGCCTGCGGTATGCAGCCCTCTAGAG
GCTCCGGCTCCATCATCCCAGTTGAGGAGGAGAACCCGGACTTCTGGAACCGCGAGGCAGCCGAGGCCCT
GGGTGCCGCCAAGAAGCTGCAGCCTGCACAGACAGCCGCCAAGAACCTCATCATCTTCCTGGGCGATGGG
ATGGGGGTGTCTACGGTGACAGCTGCCAGGATCCTAAAAGGGCAGAAGAAGGACAAACTGGGGCCTGAGA
TACCCCTGGCCATGGACCGCTTCCCATATGTGGCTCTGTCCAAGACATACAATGTAGACAAACATGTGCC
AGACAGTGGAGCCACAGCCACGGCCTACCTGTGCGGGGTCAAGGGCAACTTCCAGACCATTGGCTTGAGT
GCAGCCGCCCGCTTTAACCAGTGCAACACGACACGCGGCAACGAGGTCATCTCCGTGATGAATCGGGCCA
AGAAAGCAGGGAAGTCAGTGGGAGTGGTAACCACCACACGAGTGCAGCACGCCTCGCCAGCCGGCACCTA
CGCCCACACGGTGAACCGCAACTGGTACTCGGACGCCGACGTGCCTGCCTCGGCCCGCCAGGAGGGGTGC
CAGGACATCGCTACGCAGCTCATCTCCAACATGGACATTGACGTGATCCTAGGTGGAGGCCGAAAGTACA
TGTTTCGCATGGGAACCCCAGACCCTGAGTACCCAGATGACTACAGCCAAGGTGGGACCAGGCTGGACGG
GAAGAATCTGGTGCAGGAATGGCTGGCGAAGCGCCAGGGTGCCCGGTATGTGTGGAACCGCACTGAGCTC
ATGCAGGCTTCCCTGGACCCGTCTGTGACCCATCTCATGGGTCTCTTTGAGCCTGGAGACATGAAATACG
AGATCCACCGAGACTCCACACTGGACCCCTCCCTGATGGAGATGACAGAGGCTGCCCTGCGCCTGCTGAG
CAGGAACCCCCGCGGCTTCTTCCTCTTCGTGGAGGGTGGTCGCATCGACCATGGTCATCATGAAAGCAGG
GCTTACCGGGCACTGACTGAGACGATCATGTTCGACGACGCCATTGAGAGGGCGGGCCAGCTCACCAGCG
AGGAGGACACGCTGAGCCTCGTCACTGCCGACCACTCCCACGTCTTCTCCTTCGGAGGCTACCCCCTGCG
AGGGAGCTCCATCTTCGGGCTGGCCCCTGGCAAGGCCCGGGACAGGAAGGCCTACACGGTCCTCCTATAC
GGAAACGGTCCAGGCTATGTGCTCAAGGACGGCGCCCGGCCGGATGTTACCGAGAGCGAGAGCGGGAGCC
CCGAGTATCGGCAGCAGTCAGCAGTGCCCCTGGACGAAGAGACCCACGCAGGCGAGGACGTGGCGGTGTT
CGCGCGCGGCCCGCAGGCGCACCTGGTTCACGGCGTGCAGGAGCAGACCTTCATAGCGCACGTCATGGCC
TTCGCCGCCTGCCTGGAGCCCTACACCGCCTGCGACCTGGCGCCCCCCGCCGGCACCACCGACGCCGCGC
ACCCGGGTGGCGGAGGACTGAACGACATCTTCGAGGCTCAGAAAATCGAATGGCACGAACATCACCATCA
CCATCACCATCACCATTAAGGCCGGCCTGTAGTCACTGGCACAACGCGTTACCCGGTAAGCCAATCGGGT
ATACACGGTCGTCATACTGCAGACAGGGTTCTTCTACTTTGCAAGATAGTCTTGAGTAGTAAAATAAATA
GATAGAGAAAATCAGCCTCGACTGTGCCTTCTAGTTGCCAGCCATCTGTTGTTTGCCCCTCCCCCGTGCC
TTCCTTGACCCTGGAAGGTGCCACTCCCACTGTCCTTTCCTAATAAAATGAGGAAATTGCATCACAACAC
TCAACCCTATCTCGGTCTATTCTTTTGATTTATAAGGGATTTTGCCGATTTCGGCCTATTGGTTAAAAAA
TGAGCTGATTTAACAAAAATTTAACGCGAATTAATTCTGTGGAATGTGTGTCAGTTAGGGTGTGGAAAGT
CCCCAGGCTCCCCAGCAGGCAGAAGTATGCAAAGCATGCATCTCAATTAGTCAGCAACCAGGTGTGGAAA
GTCCCCAGGCTCCCCAGCAGGCAGAAGTATGCAAAGCATGCATCTCAATTAGTCAGCAACCATAGTCCCG
CCCCTAACTCCGCCCATCCCGCCCCTAACTCCGCCCAGTTCCGCCCATTCTCCGCCCCATGGCTGACTAA
TTTTTTTTATTTATGCAGAGGCCGAGGCCGCCTCTGCCTCTGAGCTATTCCAGAAGTAGTGAGGAGGCTT
TTTTGGAGGCCTAGGCTTTTGCAAAAAGCTCCCGGGAGCTTGTATATCCATTTTCGGATCTGATCAGCAC
GTGTTGACAATTAATCATCGGCATAGTATATCGGCATAGTATAATACGACAAGGTGAGGAACTAAACCAT
GACCGAGTACAAGCCCACGGTGCGCCTCGCCACCCGCGACGACGTCCCCAGGGCCGTACGCACCCTCGCC
GCCGCGTTCGCCGACTACCCCGCCACGCGCCACACCGTCGATCCGGACCGCCACATCGAGCGGGTCACCG
AGCTGCAAGAACTCTTCCTCACGCGCGTCGGGCTCGACATCGGCAAGGTGTGGGTCGCGGACGACGGCGC
CGCGGTGGCGGTCTGGACCACGCCGGAGAGCGTCGAAGCGGGGGCGGTGTTCGCCGAGATCGGCCCGCGC
ATGGCCGAGTTGAGCGGTTCCCGGCTGGCCGCGCAGCAACAGATGGAAGGCCTCCTGGCGCCGCACCGGC
CCAAGGAGCCCGCGTGGTTCCTGGCCACCGTCGGCGTCTCGCCCGACCACCAGGGCAAGGGTCTGGGCAG
CGCCGTCGTGCTCCCCGGAGTGGAGGCGGCCGAGCGCGCCGGGGTGCCCGCCTTCCTGGAGACATCCGCG
CCCCGCAACCTCCCCTTCTACGAGCGGCTCGGCTTCACCGTCACCGCCGACGTCGAGGTGCCCGAAGGAC
CGCGCACCTGGTGCATGACCCGCAAGCCCGGTGCCTGACACGTGCTACGAGATTTCGATTCCACCGCCGC
CTTCTATGAAAGGTTGGGCTTCGGAATCGTTTTCCGGGACGCCGGCTGGATGATCCTCCAGCGCGGGGAT
CTCATGCTGGAGTTCTTCGCCCACCCCAACTTGTTTATTGCAGCTTATAATGGTTACAAATAAAGCAATA
GCATCACAAATTTCACAAATAAAGCATTTTTTTCACTGCATTCTAGTTGTGGTTTGTCCAAACTCATCAA
TGTATCTTATCATGTCTGTATACCGTCGACCTCTAGCTAGAGCTTGGCGTAATCATGGTCATTACCAATG
CTTAATCAGTGAGGCACCTATCTCAGCGATCTGTCTATTTCGTTCATCCATAGTTGCCTGACTCCCCGTC
GTGTAGATAACTACGATACGGGAGGGCTTACCATCTGGCCCCAGCGCTGCGATGATACCGCGAGAACCAC
GCTCACCGGCTCCGGATTTATCAGCAATAAACCAGCCAGCCGGAAGGGCCGAGCGCAGAAGTGGTCCTGC
AACTTTATCCGCCTCCATCCAGTCTATTAATTGTTGCCGGGAAGCTAGAGTAAGTAGTTCGCCAGTTAAT
AGTTTGCGCAACGTTGTTGCCATCGCTACAGGCATCGTGGTGTCACGCTCGTCGTTTGGTATGGCTTCAT
TCAGCTCCGGTTCCCAACGATCAAGGCGAGTTACATGATCCCCCATGTTGTGCAAAAAAGCGGTTAGCTC
CTTCGGTCCTCCGATCGTTGTCAGAAGTAAGTTGGCCGCAGTGTTATCACTCATGGTTATGGCAGCACTG
CATAATTCTCTTACTGTCATGCCATCCGTAAGATGCTTTTCTGTGACTGGTGAGTACTCAACCAAGTCAT
TCTGAGAATAGTGTATGCGGCGACCGAGTTGCTCTTGCCCGGCGTCAATACGGGATAATACCGCGCCACA
TAGCAGAACTTTAAAAGTGCTCATCATTGGAAAACGTTCTTCGGGGCGAAAACTCTCAAGGATCTTACCG
CTGTTGAGATCCAGTTCGATGTAACCCACTCGTGCACCCAACTGATCTTCAGCATCTTTTACTTTCACCA
GCGTTTCTGGGTGAGCAAAAACAGGAAGGCAAAATGCCGCAAAAAAGGGAATAAGGGCGACACGGAAATG
TTGAATACTCATATTCTTCCTTTTTCAATATTATTGAAGCATTTATCAGGGTTATTGTCTCATGAGCGGA
TACATATTTGAATGTATTTAGAAAAATAAACAAATAGGGGTCAGTGTTACAACCAATTAACCAATTCTGA
ACATTATCGCGAGCCCATTTATACCTGAATATGGCTCATAACACCCCTTGCTCATGACCAAAATCCCTTA
ACGTGAGTTACGCGCGCGTCGTTCCACTGAGCGTCAGACCCCGTAGAAAAGATCAAAGGATCTTCTTGAG
ATCCTTTTTTTCTGCGCGTAATCTGCTGCTTGCAAACAAAAAAACCACCGCTACCAGCGGTGGTTTGTTT
GCCGGATCAAGAGCTACCAACTCTTTTTCCGAAGGTAACTGGCTTCAGCAGAGCGCAGATACCAAATACT
GTTCTTCTAGTGTAGCCGTAGTTAGCCCACCACTTCAAGAACTCTGTAGCACCGCCTACATACCTCGCTC
TGCTAATCCTGTTACCAGTGGCTGCTGCCAGTGGCGATAAGTCGTGTCTTACCGGGTTGGACTCAAGACG
ATAGTTACCGGATAAGGCGCAGCGGTCGGGCTGAACGGGGGGTTCGTGCACACAGCCCAGCTTGGAGCGA
ACGACCTACACCGAACTGAGATACCTACAGCGTGAGCTATGAGAAAGCGCCACGCTTCCCGAAGGGAGAA
AGGCGGACAGGTATCCGGTAAGCGGCAGGGTCGGAACAGGAGAGCGCACGAGGGAGCTTCCAGGGGGAAA
CGCCTGGTATCTTTATAGTCCTGTCGGGTTTCGCCACCTCTGACTTGAGCGTCGATTTTTGTGATGCTCG
TCAGGGGGGCGGAGCCTATGGAAAAACGCCAGCAACGCGGCCTTTTTACGGTTCCTGGCCTTTTGCTGGC
CTTTTGCTCACATGTTCTTTCCTGCGTTATCCCCTGATTCTGTGGATAACCGTATTACCGCCTTTGAGTG
AGCTGATACCGCTCGCCGCAGCCGAACGACCGAGCGCAGCGAGTCAGTGAGCGAGGAAGCGGAAGGCGAG
AGTAGGGAACTGCCAGGCATCAAACTAAGCAGAAGGCCCCTGACGGATGGCCTTTTTGCGTTTCTACAAA
CTCTTTCTGTGTTGTAAAACGACGGCCAGTCTTAAGCTCGGGCCCCCTGGGCGGTTCTGATAACGAGTAA
TCGTTAATCCGCAAATAACGTAAAAACCCGCTTCGGCGGGTTTTTTTATGGGGGGAGTTTAGGGAAAGAG
CATTTGTCAGAATATTTAAGGGCGCCTGTCACTTTGCTTGATATATGAGAATTATTTAACCTTATAAATG
AGAAAAAAGCAACGCACTTTAAATAAGATACGTTGCTTTTTCGATTGATGAACACCTATAATTAAACTAT
TCATCTATTATTTATGATTTTTTGTATATACAATATTTCTAGTTTGTTAAAGAGAATTAAGAAAATAAAT
CTCGAAAATAATAAAGGGAAAATCAGTTTTTGATATCAAAATTATACATGTCAACGATAATACAAAATAT
AATACAAACTATAAGATGTTATCAGTATTTATTATCATTTAGAATAAATTTTGTGTCGCCCTTAATTGTG
AGCGGATAACAATTACGAGCTTCATGCACAGTGGCGTTGACTCAATATTGGCCATTAGCCATATTATTCA
TTGGTTATATAGCATAAATCAATATTGGCTATTGGCCATTGCATACGTTGTATCTATATCATAATATGTA
CATTTATATTGGCTCATGTCCAATATGACCGCCATGTT
Features (pLannotate 1.2.2; 24 found; start..end, strand, type, name):
     77..380     +  enhancer       CMV enhancer: human cytomegalovirus immediate early enhancer
    381..584     +  promoter       CMV promoter: human cytomegalovirus (CMV) immediate early promoter
    720..763     +  intron         CMV intron (fragment): modified intron A from human cytomegalovirus
    815..833     +  promoter       SP6 promoter: promoter for bacteriophage SP6 RNA polymerase
    837..874     +  CDS            IgH signal sequence (fragment): signal sequence from the mouse immunoglobulin heavy chain variable region
    983..1993    +  CDS            SIGLEC7 (fragment): SIGL7_HUMAN - Also known as AIRM1. Experimental evidence at protein level: Swiss-Prot protein existence level 1. Putative adhesion molecule that mediates sialic-acid dependent binding to cells. Preferentially binds to alpha-2,3- and alpha-2,6-linked sialic acid. Also binds disialogangliosides (disialogalactosyl globoside, disialyl lactotetraosylceramide and disialyl GalNAc lactotetraoslylceramide). The sialic acid recognition site may be masked by cis interactions with sialic acids on the same cell surface. In the immune response, may act as an inhibitory receptor upon ligand induced tyrosine
   2084..2263    +  CDS            Comp (fragment): COMP_RAT - Experimental evidence at protein level: Swiss-Prot protein existence level 1. May play a role in the structural integrity of cartilage via its interaction with other extracellular matrix proteins such as the collagens and fibronectin. Can mediate the interaction of chondrocytes with the cartilage extracellular matrix through interaction with cell surface integrin receptors. Could play a role in the pathogenesis of osteoarthritis. Potent suppressor of apoptosis in both primary chondrocytes and transformed cells. Suppresses apoptosis by blocking the activation of caspase-3 and by indu
   2251..3703    +  CDS            SEAP (fragment): secreted alkaline phosphatase from human placenta The natural enzyme has a C-terminal transmembrane sequence that is replaced by a GPI anchor.
   3728..3769    +  CDS            AviTag™ (fragment): peptide tag that allows for enzymatic biotinylation
   3773..3796    +  CDS            8xHis: 8xHis affinity tag
   3942..4053    +  polyA_signal   bGH poly(A) signal: bovine growth hormone polyadenylation signal
   4054..4162    +  rep_origin     f1 ori (fragment): f1 bacteriophage origin of replication; arrow indicates direction of (+) strand synthesis
   4176..4505    +  promoter       SV40 promoter: SV40 enhancer and early promoter
   4553..4600    +  promoter       EM7 promoter: synthetic bacterial promoter&nbsp
   4619..5218    +  CDS            PuroR (fragment): puromycin N-acetyltransferase; pac from Streptomyces; confers resistance to puromycin
   5228..5353    +  CDS            ble (fragment): BLE_KLEPN - Experimental evidence at protein level: Swiss-Prot protein existence level 1. Binding protein with a strong affinity to the bleomycin family of antibiotics. Binds to CL990; an antimitotic-antibiotic compound. From Klebsiella pneumoniae.
   5348..5469    +  polyA_signal   SV40 poly(A) signal: SV40 polyadenylation signal
   5522..6382    -  CDS            AmpR: β-lactamase; bla; confers resistance to ampicillin, carbenicillin, and related antibiotics
   6385..6481    -  promoter       AmpR promoter (fragment): bla
   6511..6535    -  CDS            KanR (fragment): aminoglycoside phosphotransferase; aph(3')-Ia; confers resistance to kanamycin
   6646..7234    +  rep_origin     ori: high-copy-number ColE1/pMB1/pBR322/pUC origin of replication
   7459..7476    +  terminator     rrnB T2 terminator (fragment): transcription terminator T2 from the E. coli rrnB gene
   7501..7520    -  CDS            lacZα (fragment): LacZα fragment of β-galactosidase; lacZ fragment
   7976..7992    +  protein_bind   lac operator: The lac repressor binds to the lac operator to inhibit transcription in E. coli. This inhibition can be relieved by adding lactose or isopropyl-β-D-thiogalactopyranoside (IPTG). lac repressor encoded by lacI
