[The description below was written by a language model from this plasmid's Addgene catalogue record and pLannotate feature annotations shown in this document.]
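Description:
pD649-HAsp-SIGLEC7-COMP5AP-AviTag-9xHis is a mammalian expression plasmid of about 8.2 kb, built on the pD649 backbone, for producing a secreted, tagged form of the human SIGLEC7 extracellular domain. It is maintained in E. coli through a high-copy ColE1/pUC-type origin with ampicillin selection (AmpR). The feature table also shows an SV40 promoter/EM7 promoter cassette driving a puromycin N-acetyltransferase gene with an SV40 polyadenylation signal, which could provide puromycin selection in mammalian cells. Short annotated fragments of f1 ori, ble, KanR, lacZα and the rrnB terminator appear to be backbone remnants.

The expression unit uses the CMV enhancer and immediate-early promoter followed by a fragment of CMV intron A. An SP6 promoter lies just upstream of the coding region and also serves as a sequencing primer site. The open reading frame begins with a signal peptide, named HAsp in the construct title although the annotation tool matched part of it to an IgH signal sequence. The roughly 1 kb SIGLEC7 ectodomain follows, cloned between retained NotI and AscI sites. Backbone-encoded C-terminal fusions follow: a segment of rat cartilage oligomeric matrix protein (COMP), whose coiled coil pentamerises the fusion to raise binding avidity; human placental alkaline phosphatase as an enzymatic reporter; an AviTag for site-specific enzymatic biotinylation; and a polyhistidine tag (9xHis by name, annotated as 8xHis) for affinity purification. A bGH polyadenylation signal terminates the transcript.

The secreted multimeric protein fits the associated study of interactions among human immunoglobulin-superfamily cell-surface proteins. The depositor notes that some plasmids in this collection may carry an IS4-like transposase insertion upstream of the CMV promoter; none is annotated here.
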