Addgene plasmid #157337: pD649-HAsp-SIGLEC7-COMP5AP-AviTag-9xHis
Purpose: Mammalian expression of cell-surface protein extracellular domain fused to COMP5AP-AviTag-9xHis. Protein is secreted from cells.
Depositing lab: Chris Garcia. Depositing organization: Stanford University. Publication: A Human IgSF Cell-Surface Interactome Reveals a Complex Network of Protein-Protein Interactions. Wojtowicz WM, Vielmetter J, Fernandes RA, Siepe DH, Eastman CL, Chisholm GB, Cox S, Klock H, Anderson PW, Rue SM, Miller JJ, Glaser SM, Bragstad ML, Vance J, Lam AW, Lesley SA, Zinn K, Garcia KC. Cell. 2020 Aug 20;182(4):1027-1043.e17. doi: 10.1016/j.cell.2020.07.025. PubMed 32822567.
Backbone
  Vector backbone: pD649
  Backbone size w/o insert (bp): 7153
  Vector type: Mammalian Expression
Growth in bacteria
  Bacterial resistance: Ampicillin, 100 μg/mL
  Growth temperature: 37°C
  Growth strain: DH5alpha
  Copy number: High Copy
Gene/Insert
  Gene/Insert name: SIGLEC7 (alt name: SIGL7)
  Species: H. sapiens (human)
  Insert size (bp): 1005
  Entrez Gene: SIGLEC7 (a.k.a. AIRM-1, AIRM1, CD328, CDw328, D-siglec, QA79, SIGLEC-7, SIGLEC19P, SIGLECP2, p75, p75/AIRM1)
  Promoter: CMV/SP6
  Tag / fusion protein: COMP5AP-AviTag-9xHis (C terminal on backbone)
  Cloning method: Restriction Enzyme; 5′ cloning site GCGGCCGC (not destroyed); 3′ cloning site GGCGCGCC (not destroyed)
  Sequencing primers: 5′ ATTTAGGTGACACTATAG; 3′ CGTCGCACTCCATCACGGTG
Resource information
  A portion of this plasmid was derived from a plasmid made by: synthesis by ThermoFisher
Terms and licenses: Academic/Nonprofit Terms; Industry Terms: Not Available to Industry
Depositor comments: Some plasmids in this collection may have an IS4-like element ISVsa5 family transposase upstream of the CMV promoter.
How to cite: pD649-HAsp-SIGLEC7-COMP5AP-AviTag-9xHis was a gift from Chris Garcia (Addgene plasmid # 157337 ; http://n2t.net/addgene:157337 ; RRID:Addgene_157337)
