>Addgene plasmid #157337 | pD649-HAsp-SIGLEC7-COMP5AP-AviTag-9xHis | depositor partial sequence | sequence record 303784 | insert (extracellular domain)
CAGAAGTCCAACAGAAAGGACTACAGCCTGACCATGCAGAGCAGCGTGACCGTGCAAGAGGGGATGTGCG
TTCACGTCCGGTGCAGCTTTAGCTACCCTGTGGATAGCCAGACCGACAGCGATCCTGTGCACGGCTATTG
GTTCAGAGCCGGCAACGACATCTCTTGGAAAGCCCCTGTGGCCACCAACAATCCTGCCTGGGCTGTGCAA
GAAGAGACACGGGACAGATTCCATCTGCTGGGCGACCCTCAGACCAAGAACTGTACCCTGAGCATCCGGG
ACGCCAGAATGTCTGATGCCGGCAGATACTTCTTCCGGATGGAAAAGGGCAACATCAAGTGGAACTATAA
GTACGACCAGCTGAGCGTGAACGTGACAGCCCTGACACACAGACCCAACATTCTGATCCCCGGCACACTG
GAAAGCGGCTGCTTCCAGAATCTGACCTGTTCTGTGCCTTGGGCCTGTGAACAGGGCACCCCTCCTATGA
TCAGCTGGATGGGCACATCCGTGTCTCCACTGCACCCTAGCACCACCAGATCTAGCGTGCTGACACTGAT
CCCTCAGCCTCAGCACCACGGAACAAGCCTGACCTGTCAAGTTACACTGCCTGGCGCTGGCGTGACCACC
AACAGAACAATCCAGCTCAACGTGTCCTATCCTCCTCAGAACCTGACCGTGACAGTGTTCCAAGGCGAGG
GAACAGCCTCTACAGCCCTGGGCAATAGCAGCAGCCTGTCTGTGCTGGAAGGCCAGTCTCTGAGACTCGT
GTGCGCCGTGGATAGCAATCCTCCTGCCAGACTGAGCTGGACATGGCGGAGTCTGACACTGTACCCCAGC
CAGCCTTCTAACCCTCTGGTGCTGGAACTGCAGGTCCACCTGGGAGATGAGGGCGAGTTTACCTGCAGAG
CCCAGAATAGCCTGGGCTCTCAGCACGTGTCCCTGAACCTGAGCCTGCAGCAAGAGTACACAGGCAAGAT
GAGGCCTGTGTCCGGCGTGTTGCTT
